Addgene plasmid #132462: pRHOXF2B.1.0-gDNA
Purpose: CRISPR/Cas9 plasmid to create GFP fusion proteins
Depositing lab: Kevin White. Depositing organization: University of Chicago.
Backbone
  Vector backbone: pX330
  Backbone manufacturer: addgene ID: 42230
  Vector type: CRISPR
Growth in bacteria
  Bacterial resistance: Ampicillin, 100 μg/mL
  Growth temperature: 37°C
  Growth strain: DH5alpha
  Copy number: High Copy
Gene/Insert
  Gene/Insert name: RHOXF2B
  gRNA/shRNA sequence: TCACATTCCCCAATGTCTAA GGG
  Species: H. sapiens (human)
  Entrez Gene: RHOXF2B
  Cloning method: Restriction Enzyme; 5′ cloning site BbsI (destroyed during cloning); 3′ cloning site BbsI (destroyed during cloning)
Terms and licenses: Academic/Nonprofit Terms; Industry Terms: Not Available to Industry
Depositor comments: gRNA sequence also includes uncloned PAM after the space
How to cite: pRHOXF2B.1.0-gDNA was a gift from Kevin White (Addgene plasmid # 132462 ; http://n2t.net/addgene:132462 ; RRID:Addgene_132462)
