[The description below was written by a language model from this plasmid's Addgene catalogue record and pLannotate feature annotations shown in this document.]
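Description:
pRHOXF2B.1.0-gDNA is a CRISPR/Cas9 expression plasmid built on the pX330 backbone, designed for transfection into mammalian cells and carrying a single guide RNA directed against the human RHOXF2B gene. It is propagated in E. coli as a high-copy plasmid through a ColE1/pUC-type origin and is selected with ampicillin via the β-lactamase (AmpR) gene. An f1 phage origin is also present, and the annotation picks up short bom and rop fragments that are backbone remnants rather than functional elements.

The plasmid combines two expression units. A human U6 RNA polymerase III promoter drives the guide RNA. The 20-nt RHOXF2B spacer was inserted between BbsI sites, which were destroyed in cloning, and lies directly upstream of the Streptococcus pyogenes gRNA scaffold. Because the circular map is numbered from the scaffold, the U6 promoter appears at the end of the feature table. The PAM listed with the guide belongs to the genomic target and is not cloned into the plasmid. The second unit uses a hybrid CMV enhancer/chicken β-actin promoter with a hybrid intron to express S. pyogenes Cas9. The software annotates Cas9 as contiguous N- and C-terminal portions that together form one full-length coding sequence. It ends in a nucleoplasmin nuclear localization signal and is followed by a bGH polyadenylation signal. A single AAV2 ITR is annotated downstream, so the table does not indicate a packageable AAV genome.

The stated purpose is to create GFP fusion proteins. This plasmid supplies only the nuclease and guide to cut the RHOXF2B locus. No GFP sequence or homology donor is annotated, so the tagging template would presumably have to be provided separately, although the record does not describe it.
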