Features (pLannotate 1.2.2; 18 found; start..end, strand, type, name):
      1..76      +  misc_RNA       gRNA scaffold: guide RNA scaffold for the Streptococcus pyogenes CRISPR/Cas9 system
     83..126     +  misc_RNA       gRNA scaffold (fragment): guide RNA scaffold for the Streptococcus pyogenes CRISPR/Cas9 system
    173..458     +  enhancer       CMV enhancer: human cytomegalovirus immediate early enhancer; contains an 18-bp deletion relative to the standard CMV enhancer
    460..736     +  promoter       chicken β-actin promoter: No description available
    737..964     +  intron         hybrid intron: hybrid between chicken β-actin (CBA) and minute virus of mice (MMV) introns (Gray et al., 2011)
   1102..2703    +  CDS            Cas9(N): N-terminal portion of Streptococcus pyogenes Cas9 (Zetsche et al., 2015)
   2704..5202    +  CDS            Cas9(C): C-terminal portion of Streptococcus pyogenes Cas9 (Zetsche et al., 2015)
   5203..5250    +  CDS            nucleoplasmin NLS: bipartite nuclear localization signal from nucleoplasmin
   5284..5395    +  polyA_signal   bGH poly(A) signal: bovine growth hormone polyadenylation signal
   5500..5640    +  repeat_region  AAV2 ITR: inverted terminal repeat of adeno-associated virus serotype 2 inverted
   5645..5696    -  misc_feature   bom (fragment): basis of mobility region from pBR322
   5715..6170    +  rep_origin     f1 ori (sequence partly withheld): f1 bacteriophage origin of replication; arrow indicates direction of (+) strand synthesis
   6171..6220    -  misc_feature   bom (fragment): basis of mobility region from pBR322
   6322..6357    -  CDS            rop (fragment): Rop protein, which maintains plasmids at low copy number; rop
   6452..6556    +  promoter       AmpR promoter: bla
   6557..7417    +  CDS            AmpR: β-lactamase; bla; confers resistance to ampicillin, carbenicillin, and related antibiotics
   7588..8176    +  rep_origin     ori: high-copy-number ColE1/pMB1/pBR322/pUC origin of replication
   8238..8478    +  promoter       U6 promoter: RNA polymerase III promoter for human U6 snRNA
>Addgene plasmid #132462 | pRHOXF2B.1.0-gDNA | addgene full sequence | sequence record 267036 | Addgene NGS Result
GTTTTAGAGCTAGAAATAGCAAGTTAAAATAAGGCTAGTCCGTTATCAACTTGAAAAAGTGGCACCGAGT
CGGTGCTTTTTTGTTTTAGAGCTAGAAATAGCAAGTTAAAATAAGGCTAGTCCGTTTTTAGCGCGTGCGC
CAATTCTGCAGACAAATGGCTCTAGAGGTACCCGTTACATAACTTACGGTAAATGGCCCGCCTGGCTGAC
CGCCCAACGACCCCCGCCCATTGACGTCAATAGTAACGCCAATAGGGACTTTCCATTGACGTCAATGGGT
GGAGTATTTACGGTAAACTGCCCACTTGGCAGTACATCAAGTGTATCATATGCCAAGTACGCCCCCTATT
GACGTCAATGACGGTAAATGGCCCGCCTGGCATTGTGCCCAGTACATGACCTTATGGGACTTTCCTACTT
GGCAGTACATCTACGTATTAGTCATCGCTATTACCATGGTCGAGGTGAGCCCCACGTTCTGCTTCACTCT
CCCCATCTCCCCCCCCTCCCCACCCCCAATTTTGTATTTATTTATTTTTTAATTATTTTGTGCAGCGATG
GGGGCGGGGGGGGGGGGGGGSGCGCGCCAGGCGGGGCGGGGCGGGGCGAGGGGCGGGGCGGGGCGAGGCG
GAGAGGTGCGGCGGCAGCCAATCAGAGCGGCGCGCTCCGAAAGTTTCCTTTTATGGCGAGGCGGCGGCGG
CGGCGGCCCTATAAAAAGCGAAGCGCGCGGCGGGCGGGAGTCGCTGCGCGCTGCCTTCGCCCCGTGCCCC
GCTCCGCCGCCGCCTCGCGCCGCCCGCCCCGGCTCTGACTGACCGCGTTACTCCCACAGGTGAGCGGGCG
GGACGGCCCTTCTCCTCCGGGCTGTAATTAGCTGAGCAAGAGGTAAGGGTTTAAGGGATGGTTGGTTGGT
GGGGTATTAATGTTTAATTACCTGGAGCACCTGCCTGAAATCACTTTTTTTCAGGTTGGACCGGTGCCAC
CATGGACTATAAGGACCACGACGGAGACTACAAGGATCATGATATTGATTACAAAGACGATGACGATAAG
ATGGCCCCAAAGAAGAAGCGGAAGGTCGGTATCCACGGAGTCCCAGCAGCCGACAAGAAGTACAGCATCG
GCCTGGACATCGGCACCAACTCTGTGGGCTGGGCCGTGATCACCGACGAGTACAAGGTGCCCAGCAAGAA
ATTCAAGGTGCTGGGCAACACCGACCGGCACAGCATCAAGAAGAACCTGATCGGAGCCCTGCTGTTCGAC
AGCGGCGAAACAGCCGAGGCCACCCGGCTGAAGAGAACCGCCAGAAGAAGATACACCAGACGGAAGAACC
GGATCTGCTATCTGCAAGAGATCTTCAGCAACGAGATGGCCAAGGTGGACGACAGCTTCTTCCACAGACT
GGAAGAGTCCTTCCTGGTGGAAGAGGATAAGAAGCACGAGCGGCACCCCATCTTCGGCAACATCGTGGAC
GAGGTGGCCTACCACGAGAAGTACCCCACCATCTACCACCTGAGAAAGAAACTGGTGGACAGCACCGACA
AGGCCGACCTGCGGCTGATCTATCTGGCCCTGGCCCACATGATCAAGTTCCGGGGCCACTTCCTGATCGA
GGGCGACCTGAACCCCGACAACAGCGACGTGGACAAGCTGTTCATCCAGCTGGTGCAGACCTACAACCAG
CTGTTCGAGGAAAACCCCATCAACGCCAGCGGCGTGGACGCCAAGGCCATCCTGTCTGCCAGACTGAGCA
AGAGCAGACGGCTGGAAAATCTGATCGCCCAGCTGCCCGGCGAGAAGAAGAATGGCCTGTTCGGAAACCT
GATTGCCCTGAGCCTGGGCCTGACCCCCAACTTCAAGAGCAACTTCGACCTGGCCGAGGATGCCAAACTG
CAGCTGAGCAAGGACACCTACGACGACGACCTGGACAACCTGCTGGCCCAGATCGGCGACCAGTACGCCG
ACCTGTTTCTGGCCGCCAAGAACCTGTCCGACGCCATCCTGCTGAGCGACATCCTGAGAGTGAACACCGA
GATCACCAAGGCCCCCCTGAGCGCCTCTATGATCAAGAGATACGACGAGCACCACCAGGACCTGACCCTG
CTGAAAGCTCTCGTGCGGCAGCAGCTGCCTGAGAAGTACAAAGAGATTTTCTTCGACCAGAGCAAGAACG
GCTACGCCGGCTACATTGACGGCGGAGCCAGCCAGGAAGAGTTCTACAAGTTCATCAAGCCCATCCTGGA
AAAGATGGACGGCACCGAGGAACTGCTCGTGAAGCTGAACAGAGAGGACCTGCTGCGGAAGCAGCGGACC
TTCGACAACGGCAGCATCCCCCACCAGATCCACCTGGGAGAGCTGCACGCCATTCTGCGGCGGCAGGAAG
ATTTTTACCCATTCCTGAAGGACAACCGGGAAAAGATCGAGAAGATCCTGACCTTCCGCATCCCCTACTA
CGTGGGCCCTCTGGCCAGGGGAAACAGCAGATTCGCCTGGATGACCAGAAAGAGCGAGGAAACCATCACC
CCCTGGAACTTCGAGGAAGTGGTGGACAAGGGCGCTTCCGCCCAGAGCTTCATCGAGCGGATGACCAACT
TCGATAAGAACCTGCCCAACGAGAAGGTGCTGCCCAAGCACAGCCTGCTGTACGAGTACTTCACCGTGTA
TAACGAGCTGACCAAAGTGAAATACGTGACCGAGGGAATGAGAAAGCCCGCCTTCCTGAGCGGCGAGCAG
AAAAAGGCCATCGTGGACCTGCTGTTCAAGACCAACCGGAAAGTGACCGTGAAGCAGCTGAAAGAGGACT
ACTTCAAGAAAATCGAGTGCTTCGACTCCGTGGAAATCTCCGGCGTGGAAGATCGGTTCAACGCCTCCCT
GGGCACATACCACGATCTGCTGAAAATTATCAAGGACAAGGACTTCCTGGACAATGAGGAAAACGAGGAC
ATTCTGGAAGATATCGTGCTGACCCTGACACTGTTTGAGGACAGAGAGATGATCGAGGAACGGCTGAAAA
CCTATGCCCACCTGTTCGACGACAAAGTGATGAAGCAGCTGAAGCGGCGGAGATACACCGGCTGGGGCAG
GCTGAGCCGGAAGCTGATCAACGGCATCCGGGACAAGCAGTCCGGCAAGACAATCCTGGATTTCCTGAAG
TCCGACGGCTTCGCCAACAGAAACTTCATGCAGCTGATCCACGACGACAGCCTGACCTTTAAAGAGGACA
TCCAGAAAGCCCAGGTGTCCGGCCAGGGCGATAGCCTGCACGAGCACATTGCCAATCTGGCCGGCAGCCC
CGCCATTAAGAAGGGCATCCTGCAGACAGTGAAGGTGGTGGACGAGCTCGTGAAAGTGATGGGCCGGCAC
AAGCCCGAGAACATCGTGATCGAAATGGCCAGAGAGAACCAGACCACCCAGAAGGGACAGAAGAACAGCC
GCGAGAGAATGAAGCGGATCGAAGAGGGCATCAAAGAGCTGGGCAGCCAGATCCTGAAAGAACACCCCGT
GGAAAACACCCAGCTGCAGAACGAGAAGCTGTACCTGTACTACCTGCAGAATGGGCGGGATATGTACGTG
GACCAGGAACTGGACATCAACCGGCTGTCCGACTACGATGTGGACCATATCGTGCCTCAGAGCTTTCTGA
AGGACGACTCCATCGACAACAAGGTGCTGACCAGAAGCGACAAGAACCGGGGCAAGAGCGACAACGTGCC
CTCCGAAGAGGTCGTGAAGAAGATGAAGAACTACTGGCGGCAGCTGCTGAACGCCAAGCTGATTACCCAG
AGAAAGTTCGACAATCTGACCAAGGCCGAGAGAGGCGGCCTGAGCGAACTGGATAAGGCCGGCTTCATCA
AGAGACAGCTGGTGGAAACCCGGCAGATCACAAAGCACGTGGCACAGATCCTGGACTCCCGGATGAACAC
TAAGTACGACGAGAATGACAAGCTGATCCGGGAAGTGAAAGTGATCACCCTGAAGTCCAAGCTGGTGTCC
GATTTCCGGAAGGATTTCCAGTTTTACAAAGTGCGCGAGATCAACAACTACCACCACGCCCACGACGCCT
ACCTGAACGCCGTCGTGGGAACCGCCCTGATCAAAAAGTACCCTAAGCTGGAAAGCGAGTTCGTGTACGG
CGACTACAAGGTGTACGACGTGCGGAAGATGATCGCCAAGAGCGAGCAGGAAATCGGCAAGGCTACCGCC
AAGTACTTCTTCTACAGCAACATCATGAACTTTTTCAAGACCGAGATTACCCTGGCCAACGGCGAGATCC
GGAAGCGGCCTCTGATCGAGACAAACGGCGAAACCGGGGAGATCGTGTGGGATAAGGGCCGGGATTTTGC
CACCGTGCGGAAAGTGCTGAGCATGCCCCAAGTGAATATCGTGAAAAAGACCGAGGTGCAGACAGGCGGC
TTCAGCAAAGAGTCTATCCTGCCCAAGAGGAACAGCGATAAGCTGATCGCCAGAAAGAAGGACTGGGACC
CTAAGAAGTACGGCGGCTTCGACAGCCCCACCGTGGCCTATTCTGTGCTGGTGGTGGCCAAAGTGGAAAA
GGGCAAGTCCAAGAAACTGAAGAGTGTGAAAGAGCTGCTGGGGATCACCATCATGGAAAGAAGCAGCTTC
GAGAAGAATCCCATCGACTTTCTGGAAGCCAAGGGCTACAAAGAAGTGAAAAAGGACCTGATCATCAAGC
TGCCTAAGTACTCCCTGTTCGAGCTGGAAAACGGCCGGAAGAGAATGCTGGCCTCTGCCGGCGAACTGCA
GAAGGGAAACGAACTGGCCCTGCCCTCCAAATATGTGAACTTCCTGTACCTGGCCAGCCACTATGAGAAG
CTGAAGGGCTCCCCCGAGGATAATGAGCAGAAACAGCTGTTTGTGGAACAGCACAAGCACTACCTGGACG
AGATCATCGAGCAGATCAGCGAGTTCTCCAAGAGAGTGATCCTGGCCGACGCTAATCTGGACAAAGTGCT
GTCCGCCTACAACAAGCACCGGGATAAGCCCATCAGAGAGCAGGCCGAGAATATCATCCACCTGTTTACC
CTGACCAATCTGGGAGCCCCTGCCGCCTTCAAGTACTTTGACACCACCATCGACCGGAAGAGGTACACCA
GCACCAAAGAGGTGCTGGACGCCACCCTGATCCACCAGAGCATCACCGGCCTGTACGAGACACGGATCGA
CCTGTCTCAGCTGGGAGGCGACAAAAGGCCGGCGGCCACGAAAAAGGCCGGCCAGGCAAAAAAGAAAAAG
TAAGAATTCCTAGAGCTCGCTGATCAGCCTCGACTGTGCCTTCTAGTTGCCAGCCATCTGTTGTTTGCCC
CTCCCCCGTGCCTTCCTTGACCCTGGAAGGTGCCACTCCCACTGTCCTTTCCTAATAAAATGAGGAAATT
GCATCGCATTGTCTGAGTAGGTGTCATTCTATTCTGGGGGGTGGGGTGGGGCAGGACAGCAAGGGGGAGG
ATTGGGAAGAGAATAGCAGGCATGCTGGGGAGCGGCCGCAGGAACCCCTAGTGATGGAGTTGGCCACTCC
CTCTCTGCGCGCTCGCTCGCTCACTGAGGCCGGGCGACCAAAGGTCGCCCGACGCCCGGGCTTTGCCCGG
GCGGCCTCAGTGAGCGAGCGAGCGCGCAGCTGCCTGCAGGGGCGCCTGATGCGGTATTTTCTCCTTACGC
ATCTGTGCGGTATTTCACACCGCATA
[95 nt withheld, positions 5697-5791]
T
[46 nt withheld, positions 5793-5838]
C
[141 nt withheld, positions 5840-5980]
CCTTTGACGTTGGAGTCCACGTTCTTT
[37 nt withheld, positions 6008-6044]
ACTCTATCTCGGGCTATTCTTTTGATTTATAAGGGATTTTGCCGATTTCGGTCTATTGGTTAAAAAATGA
GCTGATTTAACAAAAATTTAACGCGAATTTTAACAAAATATTAACGTTTACAATTTTATGGTGCACTCTC
AGTACAATCTGCTCTGATGCCGCATAGTTAAGCCAGCCCCGACACCCGCCAACACCCGCTGACGCGCCCT
GACGGGCTTGTCTGCTCCCGGCATCCGCTTACAGACAAGCTGTGACCGTCTCCGGGAGCTGCATGTGTCA
GAGGTTTTCACCGTCATCACCGAAACGCGCGAGACGAAAGGGCCTCGTGATACGCCTATTTTTATAGGTT
AATGTCATGATAATAATGGTTTCTTAGACGTCAGGTGGCACTTTTCGGGGAAATGTGCGCGGAACCCCTA
TTTGTTTATTTTTCTAAATACATTCAAATATGTATCCGCTCATGAGACAATAACCCTGATAAATGCTTCA
ATAATATTGAAAAAGGAAGAGTATGAGTATTCAACATTTCCGTGTCGCCCTTATTCCCTTTTTTGCGGCA
TTTTGCCTTCCTGTTTTTGCTCACCCAGAAACGCTGGTGAAAGTAAAAGATGCTGAAGATCAGTTGGGTG
CACGAGTGGGTTACATCGAACTGGATCTCAACAGCGGTAAGATCCTTGAGAGTTTTCGCCCCGAAGAACG
TTTTCCAATGATGAGCACTTTTAAAGTTCTGCTATGTGGCGCGGTATTATCCCGTATTGACGCCGGGCAA
GAGCAACTCGGTCGCCGCATACACTATTCTCAGAATGACTTGGTTGAGTACTCACCAGTCACAGAAAAGC
ATCTTACGGATGGCATGACAGTAAGAGAATTATGCAGTGCTGCCATAACCATGAGTGATAACACTGCGGC
CAACTTACTTCTGACAACGATCGGAGGACCGAAGGAGCTAACCGCTTTTTTGCACAACATGGGGGATCAT
GTAACTCGCCTTGATCGTTGGGAACCGGAGCTGAATGAAGCCATACCAAACGACGAGCGTGACACCACGA
TGCCTGTAGCAATGGCAACAACGTTGCGCAAACTATTAACTGGCGAACTACTTACTCTAGCTTCCCGGCA
ACAATTAATAGACTGGATGGAGGCGGATAAAGTTGCAGGACCACTTCTGCGCTCGGCCCTTCCGGCTGGC
TGGTTTATTGCTGATAAATCTGGAGCCGGTGAGCGTGGAAGCCGCGGTATCATTGCAGCACTGGGGCCAG
ATGGTAAGCCCTCCCGTATCGTAGTTATCTACACGACGGGGAGTCAGGCAACTATGGATGAACGAAATAG
ACAGATCGCTGAGATAGGTGCCTCACTGATTAAGCATTGGTAACTGTCAGACCAAGTTTACTCATATATA
CTTTAGATTGATTTAAAACTTCATTTTTAATTTAAAAGGATCTAGGTGAAGATCCTTTTTGATAATCTCA
TGACCAAAATCCCTTAACGTGAGTTTTCGTTCCACTGAGCGTCAGACCCCGTAGAAAAGATCAAAGGATC
TTCTTGAGATCCTTTTTTTCTGCGCGTAATCTGCTGCTTGCAAACAAAAAAACCACCGCTACCAGCGGTG
GTTTGTTTGCCGGATCAAGAGCTACCAACTCTTTTTCCGAAGGTAACTGGCTTCAGCAGAGCGCAGATAC
CAAATACTGTTCTTCTAGTGTAGCCGTAGTTAGGCCACCACTTCAAGAACTCTGTAGCACCGCCTACATA
CCTCGCTCTGCTAATCCTGTTACCAGTGGCTGCTGCCAGTGGCGATAAGTCGTGTCTTACCGGGTTGGAC
TCAAGACGATAGTTACCGGATAAGGCGCAGCGGTCGGGCTGAACGGGGGGTTCGTGCACACAGCCCAGCT
TGGAGCGAACGACCTACACCGAACTGAGATACCTACAGCGTGAGCTATGAGAAAGCGCCACGCTTCCCGA
AGGGAGAAAGGCGGACAGGTATCCGGTAAGCGGCAGGGTCGGAACAGGAGAGCGCACGAGGGAGCTTCCA
GGGGGAAACGCCTGGTATCTTTATAGTCCTGTCGGGTTTCGCCACCTCTGACTTGAGCGTCGATTTTTGT
GATGCTCGTCAGGGGGGCGGAGCCTATGGAAAAACGCCAGCAACGCGGCCTTTTTACGGTTCCTGGCCTT
TTGCTGGCCTTTTGCTCACATGTGAGGGCCTATTTCCCATGATTCCTTCATATTTGCATATACGATACAA
GGCTGTTAGAGAGATAATTGGAATTAATTTGACTGTAAACACAAAGATATTAGTACAAAATACGTGACGT
AGAAAGTAATAATTTCTTGGGTAGTTTGCAGTTTTAAAATTATGTTTTAAAATGGACTATCATATGCTTA
CCGTAACTTGAAAGTATTTCGATTTCTTGGCTTTATATATCTTGTGGAAAGGACGAAACACCGTCACATT
CCCCAATGTCTAA
